Addgene plasmid #18582: T4 Lysozyme V131M
Depositing lab: Brian Matthews. Depositing organization: University of Oregon.
Backbone
  Vector backbone: pHS1403
  Backbone size w/o insert (bp): 5000
  Vector type: Bacterial Expression
Growth in bacteria
  Bacterial resistance: Ampicillin, 100 μg/mL
  Growth temperature: 37°C
  Growth strain: DH5alpha
  Copy number: High Copy
Gene/Insert
  Gene/Insert name: T4 Lysozyme (alt name: 1131m)
  Species: Bacteriophage T4
  Insert size (bp): 600
  Mutation: V131M
  GenBank ID: NP_049736
  Entrez Gene: e (a.k.a. T4p123)
  Cloning method: Restriction Enzyme; 5′ cloning site BamHI (not destroyed); 3′ cloning site HindIII (not destroyed)
  Sequencing primers: 5′ na; 3′ GGCGTATCACGAGGCCC
Terms and licenses: Academic/Nonprofit Terms; Industry Terms: Not Available to Industry
Depositor comments: The BamHI site is 27 bp from the ATG and the HindIII site is 115 bp from the stop.
How to cite: T4 Lysozyme V131M was a gift from Brian Matthews (Addgene plasmid # 18582 ; http://n2t.net/addgene:18582 ; RRID:Addgene_18582)
