[The description below was written by a language model from this plasmid's Addgene catalogue record.]
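Description:
T4 Lysozyme V131M is a bacterial expression plasmid built on the pHS1403 backbone (about 5 kb without insert) that carries the bacteriophage T4 lysozyme gene, the product of phage gene e, with a single point substitution replacing valine 131 with methionine. It is maintained in E. coli as a high-copy plasmid under ampicillin selection. The record does not name the origin of replication, and no feature table is provided, so the layout of the backbone cannot be described beyond these catalogue fields.

The insert is roughly 600 bp and was placed in the vector by restriction cloning between BamHI at the 5′ end and HindIII at the 3′ end, with both sites preserved, so the coding segment can be excised or exchanged. According to the depositor's notes, the BamHI site lies 27 bp from the start codon and the HindIII site 115 bp from the stop codon, meaning that the fragment includes short flanking untranslated stretches around the open reading frame. No fusion tags or reporters are listed, which suggests the protein is expressed in untagged form. The promoter driving expression is not stated in the record.

The intended application is also not spelled out. T4 lysozyme is a widely used model protein for studying how individual amino-acid substitutions affect folding, stability and structure, and a single-site variant in a bacterial expression vector is consistent with producing recombinant mutant protein for that kind of biophysical or crystallographic comparison with the wild-type enzyme.
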