>Addgene plasmid #18582 | T4 Lysozyme V131M | addgene partial sequence | sequence record 24368 | 3primeUP
CNANGAAAAAAGCCCGCTCATTAGGCGGGCTCAGATCTGCTCATGTTTGACAGCTTATCATCGATAAGCT
TCGGCAATAAATTCTTGATATGTTTTCATATGTTTCCTTTAAATATTTTAATTAGTAATTGTCTATTCAA
GTAATTGTGAATATACTATCACAATTCCAAGAGAAAGTAAACAGCTTTATAGATTTTTATACGCGTCCCA
AGTGCCAGTTCTAAACGTTGTAATGACTCGTTTTGCGCGATTAGGTGTTTGATTATACCATCTACTTTTA
GCTAAGTTCATTGCTGCTTCATCCCAGCGTTTTTGTTGAAGCATACGTAAAGAGTTAGTAAATCCTGCCA
CACCGGTTTCTCCCATTTGGAAAACCATATTAATCAATGCACAGCGACGAACCGCATCAAGAGAATCATA
AACCGGTTTTAATTTAGCATTTCTCAGAATTCCGCGAACAGCAGCATCAACATCCTGATTAAAGAGTTTT
TCAGCCTCATCTTTTGTAATTACACCATTGCAATTACGCCCAATAGCTTTATCTAATTCAGATTTAGCAG
CATTAAGTGATGGACTTTTTGTAAGCAAATGACCGATGCCAATAGTGTAATAGCCTTCTGTGTCTTTATA
GATTTTAAGTCTAAGACCTTCATCTATACGTAACATTTCAAATATATTCATAATACCTCCTAAGCATCGA
TGGATCCTGTTTCCTGTGTGAAATTGTTATCCGCTCACAATTCCACACATTATACGAGCCGATGATTAAT
TGTCACAGGGGGATGGGGAGTAGCTGATCCGGTTCCGTGTGAAATGTATCGCTCCANTN
